>Addgene plasmid #217796 | Click editor utilizing Cdc13 for template recruitment - pCMV-T7-Cdc13-nCas9-EcKlenow (JO1293) | addgene full sequence | sequence record 432863 | Addgene NGS Result
ACTGATCTTCAGCATCTTTTACTTTCACCAGCGTTTCTGGGTGAGCAAAAACAGGAAGGCAAAATGCCGC
AAAAAAGGGAATAAGGGCGACACGGAAATGTTGAATACTCATACTCTTCCTTTTTCAATATTATTGAAGC
ATTTATCAGGGTTATTGTCTCATGAGCGGATACATATTTGAATGTATTTAGAAAAATAAACAAATAGGGG
TTCCGCGCACATTTCCCCGAAAAGTGCCACCTGACGTCGACGGATCGGGAGATCGATCTCCCGATCCCCT
AGGGTCGACTCTCAGTACAATCTGCTCTGATGCCGCATAGTTAAGCCAGTATCTGCTCCCTGCTTGTGTG
TTGGAGGTCGCTGAGTAGTGCGCGAGCAAAATTTAAGCTACAACAAGGCAAGGCTTGACCGACAATTGCA
TGAAGAATCTGCTTAGGGTTAGGCGTTTTGCGCTGCTTCGCGATGTACGGGCCAGATATACGCGTTGACA
TTGATTATTGACTAGTTATTAATAGTAATCAATTACGGGGTCATTAGTTCATAGCCCATATATGGAGTTC
CGCGTTACATAACTTACGGTAAATGGCCCGCCTGGCTGACCGCCCAACGACCCCCGCCCATTGACGTCAA
TAATGACGTATGTTCCCATAGTAACGCCAATAGGGACTTTCCATTGACGTCAATGGGTGGAGTATTTACG
GTAAACTGCCCACTTGGCAGTACATCAAGTGTATCATATGCCAAGTACGCCCCCTATTGACGTCAATGAC
GGTAAATGGCCCGCCTGGCATTATGCCCAGTACATGACCTTATGGGACTTTCCTACTTGGCAGTACATCT
ACGTATTAGTCATCGCTATTACCATGGTGATGCGGTTTTGGCAGTACATCAATGGGCGTGGATAGCGGTT
TGACTCACGGGGATTTCCAAGTCTCCACCCCATTGACGTCAATGGGAGTTTGTTTTGGCACCAAAATCAA
CGGGACTTTCCAAAATGTCGTAACAACTCCGCCCCATTGACGCAAATGGGCGGTAGGCGTGTACGGTGGG
AGGTCTATATAAGCAGAGCTGGTTTAGTGAACCGTCAGATCCGCTAGAGATCCGCGGCCGCTAATACGAC
TCACTATAGGGAGAGCCGCCACCATGAGAATGAGCAAAATGGCCAGAAAGGACCCCACCATCGAGTTCTG
CCAGCTGGGACTGGACACCTTCGAAACCAAGTACATCACAATGTTCGGCATGCTGGTGTCCTGCAGCTTT
GATAAGCCTGCCTTTATCTCTTTTGTGTTCAGCGACTTCACCAAAAACGACATCGTCCAGAACTACCTGT
ACGACAGATATCTGATCGACTACGAGAACAAGCTGGAACTGAATGAAGGCTTCAAAGCCATTATGTACAA
GAACCAGTTCGAAACCTTTGACAGCAAGCTGCGCAAGATCTTCAACAACGGCCTGAGAGATCTGCAGAAT
GGCAGAGATGAGAATCTGAGCCAGTACGGCATCGTGTGCAAGATGAACATCAAGGTGAAGATGTACAACG
GCAAGCTGAACGCCATCGTGCGGGAATGCGAGCCTGTGCCTCACAGCCAGATCAGCAGCATCGCCAGCCC
TAGCCAATGTGAACACCTCAGGCTGTTCTACCAGAGAGCCTTCAAGCGGATCGGCGAGTCTGCTATCAGC
AGATACTTCGAGGAATACCGGAGATTCTTCCCCATCCACCGGAACGGATCTCATCTGGCCAGCGGAGGCT
CTAGCGGCTCCGAGACACCCGGCACATCTGAGTCCGCCACCCCTGAGAGCAGCGGCGGCAGCGACAAGAA
GTACAGCATCGGCCTGGACATCGGCACCAACTCTGTGGGCTGGGCCGTGATCACCGACGAGTACAAGGTG
CCCAGCAAGAAATTCAAGGTGCTGGGCAACACCGACCGGCACAGCATCAAGAAGAACCTGATCGGAGCCC
TGCTGTTCGACAGCGGCGAAACAGCCGAGGCCACCCGGCTGAAGAGAACCGCCAGAAGAAGATACACCAG
ACGGAAGAACCGGATCTGCTATCTGCAAGAGATCTTCAGCAACGAGATGGCCAAGGTGGACGACAGCTTC
TTCCACAGACTGGAAGAGTCCTTCCTGGTGGAAGAGGATAAGAAGCACGAGCGGCACCCCATCTTCGGCA
ACATCGTGGACGAGGTGGCCTACCACGAGAAGTACCCCACCATCTACCACCTGAGAAAGAAACTGGTGGA
CAGCACCGACAAGGCCGACCTGCGGCTGATCTATCTGGCCCTGGCCCACATGATCAAGTTCCGGGGCCAC
TTCCTGATCGAGGGCGACCTGAACCCCGACAACAGCGACGTGGACAAGCTGTTCATCCAGCTGGTGCAGA
CCTACAACCAGCTGTTCGAGGAAAACCCCATCAACGCCAGCGGCGTGGACGCCAAGGCCATCCTGTCTGC
CAGACTGAGCAAGAGCAGACGGCTGGAAAATCTGATCGCCCAGCTGCCCGGCGAGAAGAAGAATGGCCTG
TTCGGAAACCTGATTGCCCTGAGCCTGGGCCTGACCCCCAACTTCAAGAGCAACTTCGACCTGGCCGAGG
ATGCCAAACTGCAGCTGAGCAAGGACACCTACGACGACGACCTGGACAACCTGCTGGCCCAGATCGGCGA
CCAGTACGCCGACCTGTTTCTGGCCGCCAAGAACCTGTCCGACGCCATCCTGCTGAGCGACATCCTGAGA
GTGAACACCGAGATCACCAAGGCCCCCCTGAGCGCCTCTATGATCAAGAGATACGACGAGCACCACCAGG
ACCTGACCCTGCTGAAAGCTCTCGTGCGGCAGCAGCTGCCTGAGAAGTACAAAGAGATTTTCTTCGACCA
GAGCAAGAACGGCTACGCCGGCTACATTGACGGCGGAGCCAGCCAGGAAGAGTTCTACAAGTTCATCAAG
CCCATCCTGGAAAAGATGGACGGCACCGAGGAACTGCTCGTGAAGCTGAACAGAGAGGACCTGCTGCGGA
AGCAGCGGACCTTCGACAACGGCAGCATCCCCCACCAGATCCACCTGGGAGAGCTGCACGCCATTCTGCG
GCGGCAGGAAGATTTTTACCCATTCCTGAAGGACAACCGGGAAAAGATCGAGAAGATCCTGACCTTCCGC
ATCCCCTACTACGTGGGCCCTCTGGCCAGGGGAAACAGCAGATTCGCCTGGATGACCAGAAAGAGCGAGG
AAACCATCACCCCCTGGAACTTCGAGGAAGTGGTGGACAAGGGCGCTTCCGCCCAGAGCTTCATCGAGCG
GATGACCAACTTCGATAAGAACCTGCCCAACGAGAAGGTGCTGCCCAAGCACAGCCTGCTGTACGAGTAC
TTCACCGTGTATAACGAGCTGACCAAAGTGAAATACGTGACCGAGGGAATGAGAAAGCCCGCCTTCCTGA
GCGGCGAGCAGAAAAAGGCCATCGTGGACCTGCTGTTCAAGACCAACCGGAAAGTGACCGTGAAGCAGCT
GAAAGAGGACTACTTCAAGAAAATCGAGTGCTTCGACTCCGTGGAAATCTCCGGCGTGGAAGATCGGTTC
AACGCCTCCCTGGGCACATACCACGATCTGCTGAAAATTATCAAGGACAAGGACTTCCTGGACAATGAGG
AAAACGAGGACATTCTGGAAGATATCGTGCTGACCCTGACACTGTTTGAGGACAGAGAGATGATCGAGGA
ACGGCTGAAAACCTATGCCCACCTGTTCGACGACAAAGTGATGAAGCAGCTGAAGCGGCGGAGATACACC
GGCTGGGGCAGGCTGAGCCGGAAGCTGATCAACGGCATCCGGGACAAGCAGTCCGGCAAGACAATCCTGG
ATTTCCTGAAGTCCGACGGCTTCGCCAACAGAAACTTCATGCAGCTGATCCACGACGACAGCCTGACCTT
TAAAGAGGACATCCAGAAAGCCCAGGTGTCCGGCCAGGGCGATAGCCTGCACGAGCACATTGCCAATCTG
GCCGGCAGCCCCGCCATTAAGAAGGGCATCCTGCAGACAGTGAAGGTGGTGGACGAGCTCGTGAAAGTGA
TGGGCCGGCACAAGCCCGAGAACATCGTGATCGAAATGGCCAGAGAGAACCAGACCACCCAGAAGGGGCA
GAAGAACAGCCGCGAGAGAATGAAGCGGATCGAAGAGGGCATCAAAGAGCTGGGCAGCCAGATCCTGAAA
GAACACCCCGTGGAAAACACCCAGCTGCAGAACGAGAAGCTGTACCTGTACTACCTGCAGAATGGGCGGG
ATATGTACGTGGACCAGGAACTGGACATCAACCGGCTGTCCGACTACGATGTGGACGCTATCGTGCCTCA
GAGCTTTCTGAAGGACGACTCCATCGACAACAAGGTGCTGACCAGAAGCGACAAGAACCGGGGCAAGAGC
GACAACGTGCCCTCCGAAGAGGTCGTGAAGAAGATGAAGAACTACTGGCGGCAGCTGCTGAACGCCAAGC
TGATTACCCAGAGAAAGTTCGACAATCTGACCAAGGCCGAGAGAGGCGGCCTGAGCGAACTGGATAAGGC
CGGCTTCATCAAGAGACAGCTGGTGGAAACCCGGCAGATCACAAAGCACGTGGCACAGATCCTGGACTCC
CGGATGAACACTAAGTACGACGAGAATGACAAGCTGATCCGGGAAGTGAAAGTGATCACCCTGAAGTCCA
AGCTGGTGTCCGATTTCCGGAAGGATTTCCAGTTTTACAAAGTGCGCGAGATCAACAACTACCACCACGC
CCACGACGCCTACCTGAACGCCGTCGTGGGAACCGCCCTGATCAAAAAGTACCCTAAGCTGGAAAGCGAG
TTCGTGTACGGCGACTACAAGGTGTACGACGTGCGGAAGATGATCGCCAAGAGCGAGCAGGAAATCGGCA
AGGCTACCGCCAAGTACTTCTTCTACAGCAACATCATGAACTTTTTCAAGACCGAGATTACCCTGGCCAA
CGGCGAGATCCGGAAGCGGCCTCTGATCGAGACAAACGGCGAAACCGGGGAGATCGTGTGGGATAAGGGC
CGGGATTTTGCCACCGTGCGGAAAGTGCTGAGCATGCCCCAAGTGAATATCGTGAAAAAGACCGAGGTGC
AGACAGGCGGCTTCAGCAAAGAGTCTATCCTGCCCAAGAGGAACAGCGATAAGCTGATCGCCAGAAAGAA
GGACTGGGACCCTAAGAAGTACGGCGGCTTCGACAGCCCCACCGTGGCCTATTCTGTGCTGGTGGTGGCC
AAAGTGGAAAAGGGCAAGTCCAAGAAACTGAAGAGTGTGAAAGAGCTGCTGGGGATCACCATCATGGAAA
GAAGCAGCTTCGAGAAGAATCCCATCGACTTTCTGGAAGCCAAGGGCTACAAAGAAGTGAAAAAGGACCT
GATCATCAAGCTGCCTAAGTACTCCCTGTTCGAGCTGGAAAACGGCCGGAAGAGAATGCTGGCCTCTGCC
GGCGAACTGCAGAAGGGAAACGAACTGGCCCTGCCCTCCAAATATGTGAACTTCCTGTACCTGGCCAGCC
ACTATGAGAAGCTGAAGGGCTCCCCCGAGGATAATGAGCAGAAACAGCTGTTTGTGGAACAGCACAAGCA
CTACCTGGACGAGATCATCGAGCAGATCAGCGAGTTCTCCAAGAGAGTGATCCTGGCCGACGCTAATCTG
GACAAAGTGCTGTCCGCCTACAACAAGCACCGGGATAAGCCCATCAGAGAGCAGGCCGAGAATATCATCC
ACCTGTTTACCCTGACCAATCTGGGAGCCCCTGCCGCCTTCAAGTACTTTGACACCACCATCGACCGGAA
GAGGTACACCAGCACCAAAGAGGTGCTGGACGCCACCCTGATCCACCAGAGCATCACCGGCCTGTACGAG
ACACGGATCGACCTGTCTCAGCTGGGAGGTGACTCCGGCGGAAGCTCTGGTGGCAGCAAGCGGACCGCCG
ACGGCTCTGAATTCGAGAGCCCTAAGAAGAAAAGAAAGGTGAGCGGAGGCTCTAGCGGCGGAAGCGTTAT
CTCCTACGACAACTACGTGACCATCCTGGACGAAGAGACACTGAAGGCTTGGATCGCTAAACTGGAAAAA
GCCCCTGTGTTCGCCTTCGCCACCGCCACCGACTCCTTAGATAACATCAGCGCCAACCTGGTGGGCCTGT
CTTTCGCCATCGAGCCTGGCGTGGCCGCCTACATCCCCGTGGCCCACGATTACCTGGATGCCCCAGATCA
AATCAGCAGAGAGAGAGCACTGGAGCTCCTGAAGCCCCTGCTGGAGGACGAGAAGGCCCTGAAGGTGGGA
CAGAACCTGAAATACGATAGGGGAATCCTGGCTAATTACGGCATCGAGCTGAGAGGCATCGCCTTCGATA
CCATGCTGGAATCTTACATCCTGAACAGCGTGGCCGGCCGCCACGACATGGACAGCCTGGCTGAACGGTG
GCTGAAGCACAAAACCATCACCTTCGAAGAGATCGCCGGAAAGGGCAAGAACCAGCTGACATTTAATCAG
ATCGCACTGGAAGAAGCCGGCAGATACGCCGCTGAGGACGCCGACGTGACCCTTCAGCTGCACCTGAAGA
TGTGGCCCGATCTGCAGAAGCACAAGGGCCCACTAAACGTGTTCGAGAACATCGAGATGCCTCTGGTGCC
CGTCCTGAGCAGAATCGAGAGGAATGGCGTGAAGATCGACCCCAAGGTGCTGCACAACCACAGCGAGGAA
CTGACACTGCGGCTGGCCGAGCTGGAAAAGAAGGCCCACGAAATCGCCGGCGAGGAGTTCAACCTGTCTA
GCACCAAGCAGCTACAAACAATCCTGTTCGAGAAGCAGGGCATTAAGCCTCTGAAAAAGACACCTGGCGG
AGCCCCCAGCACCAGCGAAGAAGTGCTGGAGGAACTGGCGCTGGATTACCCTCTGCCCAAAGTGATCCTG
GAATATAGAGGACTGGCCAAGCTGAAGTCTACATACACCGACAAGCTGCCTCTGATGATCAACCCCAAGA
CCGGCCGGGTGCATACATCTTATCACCAGGCCGTGACAGCCACCGGCCGGCTGAGCAGCACAGATCCTAA
CCTGCAAAACATCCCAGTGCGGAACGAAGAGGGCAGAAGAATCAGACAGGCTTTCATTGCCCCTGAGGAC
TACGTCATCGTGTCTGCTGACTACAGCCAGATAGAACTGAGAATCATGGCCCATCTGTCTCGGGACAAGG
GCCTGCTGACCGCTTTTGCAGAAGGCAAGGACATCCACAGAGCCACCGCTGCCGAAGTGTTCGGCCTGCC
TCTGGAAACAGTGACCAGCGAGCAAAGAAGGTCCGCCAAGGCCATTAACTTCGGCCTGATCTACGGCATG
AGCGCCTTTGGCCTGGCCAGACAGCTCAACATCCCTAGAAAGGAGGCCCAGAAATACATGGACCTGTACT
TCGAGCGGTACCCCGGCGTGCTGGAGTACATGGAACGGACCAGAGCCCAGGCTAAAGAGCAGGGATACGT
GGAAACCCTGGATGGCCGGAGACTGTATCTGCCTGACATCAAGAGCAGCAACGGCGCCAGAAGAGCCGCC
GCTGAGAGAGCTGCTATCAACGCCCCTATGCAGGGCACCGCCGCCGACATCATCAAGCGGGCCATGATCG
CCGTGGACGCCTGGCTGCAGGCCGAGCAGCCTAGAGTGCGGATGATCATGCAGGTGCACGACGAGCTGGT
GTTTGAGGTGCACAAGGACGACGTGGATGCTGTGGCCAAGCAGATTCACCAGCTGATGGAAAATTGCACC
AGACTGGACGTGCCACTGCTGGTCGAGGTTGGAAGCGGAGAGAATTGGGACCAGGCCCACTCTGGCGGCT
CAAAAAGAACCGCCGACGGCAGCGAATTCGAGTCTCCCAAGAAGAAGAGGAAAGTCTGACCGGTCATCAT
CACCATCACCATTGAGTTTAAACCCGCTGATCAGCCTCGACTGTGCCTTCTAGTTGCCAGCCATCTGTTG
TTTGCCCCTCCCCCGTGCCTTCCTTGACCCTGGAAGGTGCCACTCCCACTGTCCTTTCCTAATAAAATGA
GGAAATTGCATCGCATTGTCTGAGTAGGTGTCATTCTATTCTGGGGGGTGGGGTGGGGCAGGACAGCAAG
GGGGAGGATTGGGAAGACAATAGCAGGCATGCTGGGGATGCGGTGGGCTCTATGGCTTCTGAGGCGGAAA
GAACCAGCTGGGGCTCGATACCGTCGACCTCTAGCTAGAGCTTGGCGTAATCATGGTCATAGCTGTTTCC
TGTGTGAAATTGTTATCCGCTCACAATTCCACACAACATACGAGCCGGAAGCATAAAGTGTAAAGCCTAG
GGTGCCTAATGAGTGAGCTAACTCACATTAATTGCGTTGCGCTCACTGCCCGCTTTCCAGTCGGGAAACC
TGTCGTGCCAGCTGCATTAATGAATCGGCCAACGCGCGGGGAGAGGCGGTTTGCGTATTGGGCGCTCTTC
CGCTTCCTCGCTCACTGACTCGCTGCGCTCGGTCGTTCGGCTGCGGCGAGCGGTATCAGCTCACTCAAAG
GCGGTAATACGGTTATCCACAGAATCAGGGGATAACGCAGGAAAGAACATGTGAGCAAAAGGCCAGCAAA
AGGCCAGGAACCGTAAAAAGGCCGCGTTGCTGGCGTTTTTCCATAGGCTCCGCCCCCCTGACGAGCATCA
CAAAAATCGACGCTCAAGTCAGAGGTGGCGAAACCCGACAGGACTATAAAGATACCAGGCGTTTCCCCCT
GGAAGCTCCCTCGTGCGCTCTCCTGTTCCGACCCTGCCGCTTACCGGATACCTGTCCGCCTTTCTCCCTT
CGGGAAGCGTGGCGCTTTCTCATAGCTCACGCTGTAGGTATCTCAGTTCGGTGTAGGTCGTTCGCTCCAA
GCTGGGCTGTGTGCACGAACCCCCCGTTCAGCCCGACCGCTGCGCCTTATCCGGTAACTATCGTCTTGAG
TCCAACCCGGTAAGACACGACTTATCGCCACTGGCAGCAGCCACTGGTAACAGGATTAGCAGAGCGAGGT
ATGTAGGCGGTGCTACAGAGTTCTTGAAGTGGTGGCCTAACTACGGCTACACTAGAAGAACAGTATTTGG
TATCTGCGCTCTGCTGAAGCCAGTTACCTTCGGAAAAAGAGTTGGTAGCTCTTGATCCGGCAAACAAACC
ACCGCTGGTAGCGGTGGTTTTTTTGTTTGCAAGCAGCAGATTACGCGCAGAAAAAAAGGATCTCAAGAAG
ATCCTTTGATCTTTTCTACGGGGTCTGACGCTCAGTGGAACGAAAACTCACGTTAAGGGATTTTGGTCAT
GAGATTATCAAAAAGGATCTTCACCTAGATCCTTTTAAATTAAAAATGAAGTTTTAAATCAATCTAAAGT
ATATATGAGTAAACTTGGTCTGACAGTTACCAATGCTTAATCAGTGAGGCACCTATCTCAGCGATCTGTC
TATTTCGTTCATCCATAGTTGCCTGACTCCCCGTCGTGTAGATAACTACGATACGGGAGGGCTTACCATC
TGGCCCCAGTGCTGCAATGATACCGCGCGAACCACGCTCACCGGCTCCAGATTTATCAGCAATAAACCAG
CCAGCCGGAAGGGCCGAGCGCAGAAGTGGTCCTGCAACTTTATCCGCCTCCATCCAGTCTATTAATTGTT
GCCGGGAAGCTAGAGTAAGTAGTTCGCCAGTTAATAGTTTGCGCAACGTTGTTGCCATTGCTACAGGCAT
CGTGGTGTCACGCTCGTCGTTTGGTATGGCTTCATTCAGCTCCGGTTCCCAACGATCAAGGCGAGTTACA
TGATCCCCCATGTTGTGCAAAAAAGCGGTTAGCTCCTTCGGTCCTCCGATCGTTGTCAGAAGTAAGTTGG
CCGCAGTGTTATCACTCATGGTTATGGCAGCACTGCATAATTCTCTTACTGTCATGCCATCCGTAAGATG
CTTTTCTGTGACTGGTGAGTACTCAACCAAGTCATTCTGAGAATAGTGTATGCGGCGACCGAGTTGCTCT
TGCCCGGCGTCAATACGGGATAATACCGCGCCACATAGCAGAACTTTAAAAGTGCTCATCATTGGAAAAC
GTTCTTCGGGGCGAAAACTCTCAAGGATCTTACCGCTGTTGAGATCCAGTTCGATGTAACCCACTCGTGC
ACCCA
Features (pLannotate 1.2.2; 18 found; start..end, strand, type, name):
    113..217     -  promoter       AmpR promoter: bla
    288..332     -  misc_feature   bom (fragment): basis of mobility region from pBR322
    487..866     +  enhancer       CMV enhancer: human cytomegalovirus immediate early enhancer
    867..1070    +  promoter       CMV promoter: human cytomegalovirus (CMV) immediate early promoter
   1112..1130    +  promoter       T7 promoter: promoter for bacteriophage T7 RNA polymerase
   1147..1740    +  CDS            CDC13 (fragment): CDC13_YEAST - Experimental evidence at protein level: Swiss-Prot protein existence level 1. Single-stranded telomeric DNA-binding protein that regulates telomere replication. Has a role in both positive and negative regulation. Promotes [TG(1-3)] strand lengthening via interaction with EST1. Promotes [C(1-3)A] strand re-synthesis by DNA polymerase alpha via interaction with POL1. Negatively regulates telomere elongation of the G strand via binding with STN1 thereby inhibiting telomerase activity. From Saccharomyces cerevisiae (strain ATCC 204508 / S288c) (Baker's yeast).
   1813..3414    +  CDS            Cas9(N): N-terminal portion of Streptococcus pyogenes Cas9 (Zetsche et al., 2015)
   3415..5909    +  CDS            Cas9(C) (fragment): C-terminal portion of Streptococcus pyogenes Cas9 (Zetsche et al., 2015)
   6013..7830    +  CDS            polA (fragment): DPO1_ECOLI - Also known as resA. Experimental evidence at protein level: Swiss-Prot protein existence level 1. In addition to polymerase activity, this DNA polymerase exhibits 3'-5' and 5'-3' exonuclease activity. It is able to utilize nicked circular duplex DNA as a template and can unwind the parental DNA strand from its template. From Escherichia coli (strain K12).
   7951..8175    +  polyA_signal   bGH poly(A) signal: bovine growth hormone polyadenylation signal
   8179..8200    +  promoter       SV40 promoter (fragment): SV40 enhancer and early promoter
   8205..8221    +  misc_feature   MCS (fragment): pBluescript multiple cloning site
   8270..8286    -  protein_bind   lac operator: The lac repressor binds to the lac operator to inhibit transcription in E. coli. This inhibition can be relieved by adding lactose or isopropyl-β-D-thiogalactopyranoside (IPTG). lac repressor encoded by lacI
   8294..8324    -  promoter       lac promoter: promoter for the E. coli lac operon
   8339..8360    -  protein_bind   CAP binding site: CAP binding activates transcription in the presence of cAMP. E. coli catabolite activator protein
   8373..8465    -  CDS            lacI (fragment): lac repressor; lacI; The lac repressor binds to the lac operator to inhibit transcription in E. coli. This inhibition can be relieved by adding lactose or isopropyl-β-D-thiogalactopyranoside (IPTG).
   8648..9236    -  rep_origin     ori: high-copy-number ColE1/pMB1/pBR322/pUC origin of replication
   9407..112     -  CDS            AmpR (across the origin): β-lactamase; bla; confers resistance to ampicillin, carbenicillin, and related antibiotics
