[The description below was written by a language model from this plasmid's Addgene catalogue record and pLannotate feature annotations shown in this document.]
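Description:
pCMV-T7-Cdc13-nCas9-EcKlenow (JO1293) is a roughly 10.2 kb mammalian expression and in vitro transcription plasmid encoding a variant "click editor" (CE1-type) genome-writing protein. It was built by Gibson cloning into the pCMV-T7-SpCas9-P2A-EGFP backbone. In E. coli it is maintained through a high-copy ColE1/pUC-type origin and selected with ampicillin via the β-lactamase gene. The feature table also shows small leftover backbone fragments (bom, lac promoter/operator, CAP site, lacI and SV40 promoter remnants) with no apparent role in the design. No EGFP reporter is annotated in the sequenced plasmid, so the P2A-EGFP portion of the parent vector appears to be absent.

The payload is a single synthetic fusion open reading frame placed behind the CMV enhancer/promoter, followed by a T7 promoter, and terminated by the bovine growth hormone polyadenylation signal. This arrangement allows expression in transfected mammalian cells or production of mRNA by T7 RNA polymerase. From the N terminus, the fusion consists of a fragment of Saccharomyces cerevisiae Cdc13, a single-stranded telomeric DNA-binding protein. It is joined by an XTEN linker to the SpCas9 H840A nickase, then a bipartite NLS, the E. coli DNA polymerase I Klenow fragment made exonuclease-deficient by D355A/E357A, and a second C-terminal BPNLS. Click editors pair a nicking Cas9 with a DNA-dependent DNA polymerase that copies an edit from a recruited DNA template. In this variant, Cdc13 performs the template recruitment in place of the HUH endonuclease named in the associated publication, presumably by binding a telomeric-type sequence on the template. A guide RNA and the DNA template must be supplied separately, as neither is encoded here.
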