Addgene plasmid #217796: Click editor utilizing Cdc13 for template recruitment - pCMV-T7-Cdc13-nCas9-EcKlenow (JO1293)
Purpose: Variant CE1 construct with Cdc13 telomere binding protein for template recruitment, expressed from CMV or T7 promoters.
Depositing lab: Benjamin Kleinstiver. Depositing organization: Massachusetts General Hospital. Publication: Click editing enables programmable genome writing using DNA polymerases and HUH endonucleases. Ferreira da Silva J, Tou CJ, King EM, Eller ML, Rufino-Ramos D, Ma L, Cromwell CR, Metovic J, Benning FMC, Chao LH, Eichler FS, Kleinstiver BP. Nat Biotechnol. 2024 Jul 22. doi: 10.1038/s41587-024-02324-x. PubMed 39039307.
Backbone
  Vector backbone: pCMV-T7-SpCas9-P2A-EGFP (RTW3027)
  Backbone manufacturer: Addgene #139987
  Vector type: Mammalian Expression, CRISPR ; in vitro transcription; T7 promoter
Growth in bacteria
  Bacterial resistance: Ampicillin, 100 μg/mL
  Growth temperature: 37°C
  Growth strain: DH5alpha
  Copy number: High Copy
Gene/Insert
  Gene/Insert name: Cdc13-XTEN-nSpCas9-BPNLS-EcKlenow(-exo)-BPNLS (alt name: JO1293)
  Species: Synthetic
  Mutation: nSpCas9(H840A); EcKlenow(-exo;D355A/E357A)
  Promoter: CMV and T7
  Tag / fusion protein: BPNLS (C terminal on backbone)
  Cloning method: Gibson Cloning
  Sequencing primers: 5′ oBK6928-CCAAGTCTCCACCCCATTGACG; 3′ oBK219-GGGAGTGGCACCTTCCAGGGTC
Terms and licenses: Academic/Nonprofit Terms; Industry Terms: Not Available to Industry
Depositor comments: Please visit https://doi.org/10.1101/2023.09.12.557440 for bioRxiv preprint.
How to cite: Click editor utilizing Cdc13 for template recruitment - pCMV-T7-Cdc13-nCas9-EcKlenow (JO1293) was a gift from Benjamin Kleinstiver (Addgene plasmid # 217796 ; http://n2t.net/addgene:217796 ; RRID:Addgene_217796)
